Addgene plasmid #41951: pDZ149
Depositing lab: Stephen Elledge. Depositing organization: Harvard Medical School. Publication: A role for the deubiquitinating enzyme USP28 in control of the DNA-damage response. Zhang D, Zaugg K, Mak TW, Elledge SJ. Cell. 2006 Aug 11;126(3):529-42. 10.1016/j.cell.2006.06.039 PubMed 16901786.
Backbone
  Vector backbone: pBABE-puro flag
  Total vector size (bp): 5100
  Vector type: Mammalian Expression, Retroviral
  Selectable markers: Puromycin
Growth in bacteria
  Bacterial resistance: Ampicillin, 100 μg/mL
  Growth temperature: 37°C
  Growth strain: DH5alpha
  Copy number: Unknown
Gene/Insert
  Gene/Insert name: ubiquitin specific peptidase 28
  Mutation: C171A
  Entrez Gene: USP28
  Tag / fusion protein: FLAG (N terminal on backbone)
  Cloning method: Gateway Cloning
  Sequencing primers: 5′ CMV-F
Terms and licenses: Academic/Nonprofit Terms; Industry Terms: Not Available to Industry
How to cite: pDZ149 was a gift from Stephen Elledge (Addgene plasmid # 41951 ; http://n2t.net/addgene:41951 ; RRID:Addgene_41951)
