[The description below was written by a language model from this plasmid's Addgene catalogue record.]
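Description:
pDZ149 is a retroviral mammalian expression plasmid built on a FLAG-tagged version of the pBABE-puro backbone, carrying the coding sequence for ubiquitin specific peptidase 28 (USP28) with a C171A substitution. The insert was introduced by Gateway recombination cloning, and the backbone supplies an N-terminal FLAG epitope, so the encoded protein should be detectable and immunoprecipitable with anti-FLAG reagents. The plasmid is propagated in E. coli under ampicillin selection, and a puromycin resistance marker allows selection of transduced or transfected mammalian cells. The recorded vector size of about 5.1 kb is listed as the size of the vector backbone. The species of the USP28 sequence is not stated.

pBABE-type vectors are Moloney murine leukaemia virus-derived constructs in which the viral long terminal repeats and packaging signal allow the transcript to be packaged into retroviral particles when viral proteins are provided in trans by a packaging cell line, giving stable integration into dividing target cells. No feature table is provided, so the promoter driving USP28 is not explicitly documented. The listing of a CMV forward sequencing primer may hint at a CMV element upstream of the insert, but this is not confirmed. USP28 is a cysteine protease-type deubiquitinating enzyme, and a cysteine-to-alanine change of this kind is the usual way to make a catalytically inactive version, although the record does not describe the mutation's effect. The associated study concerns the role of USP28 in the DNA-damage response, so the construct plausibly serves as a mutant comparator to the wild-type enzyme in stable expression experiments.
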