>Addgene plasmid #41951 | pDZ149 | addgene partial sequence | sequence record 62653 | pBABE3 5'-ACCCTAACTGACACACATTCC-3'
ATTCAACAGGCATCTACTGAGTGGACCCAACGCATGAGAGGACAGTGCCAAGCAAGCAACTCAAATGTCC
CACCGGTTGGGCATGGCCAGGTAGCCTATGCTGTGTCTGGACGTCCTCCTGCTGGTATAGTTATTTTAAA
ATCAGAAGGACAGGGAAGGGAGCAGTGGTTCACGCCTGTAATCCCAGCAATTTGGGAGGCCAAGGTGGGT
AGATCACCTGAGATTAGGAGTTGGAGACCAGCCTGGCCAATATGGTGAAACCCCGTCTCTACCAAAAAAA
CAAAAATTAGCTGAGCCTGGTCATGCATGCCTGGAATCCCAACAACTCGGGAGGCTGAGGCAGGAGAATC
GCTTGAACCCAGGAGGCGGAGATTGCAGTGAGCCAAGATTGTGCCACTGCACTCCAGCTTGGTTCCCAAT
AGACCCCGCAGGCCCTACAGGTTGTCTTCCCAACTTGCCCCTTGCTCCATACCACCCCCCTCCACCCCAT
AATATTATAGAAGGACACCTAGTCAGACAAAATGATGCAACTTAATTTTATTAGGACAAGGCTGGTGGGC
ACTGGAGTGGCAACTTCCAGGGCCAGGAGAGGCACTGGGGAGGGGTCACAGGGATGCCACCCGGGATCCT
CTAGAGTCGACTGGTACCGATATCAACCACTTTGTACAAGAAAGCTGGGTCGGCGCGCCCACCCTTTTAT
TTCACTGTCACAGTTGAAACTCCCTGAATTGACTCCATGACAGCTGCAAATCGGCTACATAGGTCATAGG
GAGAATTGGGTCGAATAGTTGGAGGCTCTTTCAAGACGATGATTTCTGCAGAAGGATCTAGAAGTCTGGG
TAGAAACTCCCCTAGGCACAGCTGCAGATTTTCTGCAATATCTTGCCCAAGGTAAGAGCACCAATGGTTT
CTCATGACCTCA
