>Addgene plasmid #41951 | pDZ149 | addgene partial sequence | sequence record 62654 | CMV-F 5'-CGCAAATGGGCGGTAGGCGTG-3'
AGCAGAGCTCGTTTAGTGAACCGTCAGAATTGATCTACCATGGACTACAAAGACGATGACGACAAGCTTG
CGGCCGCGAATTCATCGATAGATCTGATATCAACAAGTTTGTACAAAAAAGCAGGCTCCGCGGCCGCCCC
CTTCACCATGACTGCGGAGCTGCAGCAGGACGACGCGGCCGGCGCGGCAGACGGCCACGGCTCGAGCTGC
CAAATGCTGTTAAATCAACTGAGAGAAATCACAGGCATTCAGGACCCTTCCTTTCTCCATGAAGCTCTGA
AGGCCAGTAATGGTGACATTACTCAGGCAGTCAGCCTTCTCACTGATGAGAGAGTTAAGGAGCCCAGTCA
AGACACTGTTGCTACAGAACCATCTGAAGTAGAGGGGAGTGCTGCCAACAAGGAAGTATTAGCAAAAGTT
ATAGACCTTACTCATGATAACAAAGATGATCTTCAGGCTGCCATTGCTTTGAGTCTACTGGAGTCTCCCA
AAATTCAAGCTGATGGAAGAGATCTTAACAGGATGCATGAAGCAACCTCTGCAGAAACTAAACGCTCAAA
GAGAAAACGCTGTGAAGTCTGGGGAGAAAACCCCAATCCCAATGACTGGAGGAGAGTTGATGGTTGGCCA
GTTGGGCTGAAAAATGTTGGCAATACAGCTTGGTTTAGTGCTGTTATTCAGTCTCTCTTTCAATTGCCTG
AATTTCGAAGACTTGTTCTCAGTTATAGTCTGCCACAAAATGTACTTGAAAATTGTCGAAGTCATACAGA
AAAGAGAAATATCATGTTTATGCAAGAGCTTCAGTATTTGTTTGCTCTAATGATGGGATCAAATAGAAAA
TTTGTAGACCCGTCTGCAGCCCTGGATCTATTAAAGGGAGCATTCCGATCATCTGAGGAACAGCAGCAAG
ATGTGAGTGAATTCACACACAAGCTCCTGGATTGGCTAGAGGACGCATTCCAGCTAGCTGTTAATGTTAA
CAGTCCCAGGAACAAATCTGAAAATCCAATGGTGCA
